Addgene plasmid #73107: ERMAP-CD4d3+4-bio
Purpose: EXPRESs plasmid for human erythrocyte surface proteins encoding ERMAP with rat CD4d3+4-bio
Depositing lab: Gavin Wright. Depositing organization: Wellcome Sanger Institute. Publication: Basigin is a receptor essential for erythrocyte invasion by Plasmodium falciparum. Crosnier C, Bustamante LY, Bartholdson SJ, Bei AK, Theron M, Uchikawa M, Mboup S, Ndir O, Kwiatkowski DP, Duraisingh MT, Rayner JC, Wright GJ. Nature. 2011 Nov 9;480(7378):534-7. doi: 10.1038/nature10606. PubMed 22080952.
Backbone
  Vector backbone: pTT3
  Backbone manufacturer: Yves Durocher, NRC
  Backbone size w/o insert (bp): 6000
  Total vector size (bp): 7046
  Vector type: Mammalian Expression
Growth in bacteria
  Bacterial resistance: Ampicillin, 100 μg/mL
  Growth temperature: 37°C
  Growth strain: DH5alpha
  Copy number: Unknown
Gene/Insert
  Gene/Insert name: ERMAP
  Species: H. sapiens (human)
  Entrez Gene: ERMAP (a.k.a. BTN5, PRO2801, RD, SC)
  Promoter: CMV
  Tag / fusion protein: ratCD4d3+4 (C terminal on insert); biotinylation peptide (C terminal on insert)
  Cloning method: Restriction Enzyme; 5′ cloning site NotI (not destroyed); 3′ cloning site AscI (not destroyed)
  Sequencing primers: 5′ CMW fwd
Resource information
  A portion of this plasmid was derived from a plasmid made by: pTT3 was obtained from Yves Durocher, National Research Council of Canada-Biotechnology Research Institute
Terms and licenses: Academic/Nonprofit Terms; Industry Terms: Not Available to Industry
How to cite: ERMAP-CD4d3+4-bio was a gift from Gavin Wright (Addgene plasmid # 73107 ; http://n2t.net/addgene:73107 ; RRID:Addgene_73107)
