[The description below was written by a language model from this plasmid's Addgene catalogue record and pLannotate feature annotations shown in this document.]
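Description:
ERMAP-CD4d3+4-bio is a 7,046 bp mammalian expression plasmid built on the pTT3 backbone, part of a collection of constructs for producing recombinant human erythrocyte surface proteins. It is propagated in E. coli through a high-copy ColE1/pUC-type origin and selected with ampicillin via the β-lactamase gene. The backbone also carries a fragment of the Epstein-Barr virus oriP, which supports episomal maintenance in cells that supply EBNA1 and is a typical feature of vectors designed for high-yield transient expression. Short lac regulatory elements and small lacI, tet promoter and bla fragments in the annotation appear to be cloning remnants rather than functional parts.

The expression cassette is driven by the CMV immediate early enhancer and promoter. It is followed by adenovirus-derived leader and splice sequences (the "PTP" fragment annotated on the reverse strand most likely reflects this adenoviral leader region rather than an intended coding sequence) and a chimeric intron fragment, which generally enhance mRNA processing and expression. A fragment matching a mouse immunoglobulin heavy chain signal sequence is annotated just upstream of the insert region. The human ERMAP sequence, cloned between retained NotI and AscI sites, was not itself picked up by the automated annotation. The space available ahead of the tag suggests that only part of the protein is encoded, though the record does not say which portion. ERMAP is fused at its C terminus to domains 3 and 4 of rat CD4 and then to a biotinylation peptide, and the transcript ends at a rabbit β-globin polyadenylation signal.

The CD4 tag provides a common handle across the collection, and the peptide allows enzymatic biotinylation for capture on streptavidin. This suits the protein to interaction screening, as in the associated study of Plasmodium falciparum erythrocyte invasion receptors.
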