Features (pLannotate 1.2.2; 18 found; start..end, strand, type, name):
    659..714     +  polyA_signal   β-globin poly(A) signal: rabbit β-globin polyadenylation signal (Gil and Proudfoot, 1987)
   1228..2909    -  rep_origin     oriP (fragment): Epstein-Barr virus oriP replication origin (Yates et al., 2000)
   3036..3140    +  promoter       AmpR promoter: bla
   3141..4001    +  CDS            AmpR: β-lactamase; bla; confers resistance to ampicillin, carbenicillin, and related antibiotics
   4172..4760    +  rep_origin     ori: high-copy-number ColE1/pMB1/pBR322/pUC origin of replication
   4943..5035    +  CDS            lacI (fragment): lac repressor; lacI; The lac repressor binds to the lac operator to inhibit transcription in E. coli. This inhibition can be relieved by adding lactose or isopropyl-β-D-thiogalactopyranoside (IPTG).
   5048..5069    +  protein_bind   CAP binding site: CAP binding activates transcription in the presence of cAMP. E. coli catabolite activator protein
   5084..5114    +  promoter       lac promoter: promoter for the E. coli lac operon
   5122..5138    +  protein_bind   lac operator: The lac repressor binds to the lac operator to inhibit transcription in E. coli. This inhibition can be relieved by adding lactose or isopropyl-β-D-thiogalactopyranoside (IPTG). lac repressor encoded by lacI
   5208..5224    +  promoter       tet promoter (fragment): E. coli promoter for tetracycline efflux protein gene
   5234..5259    -  CDS            bla(M) (fragment): β-lactamase lacking the signal sequence; bla(M); allows cytosolic expression of β-lactamase
   5433..5812    +  enhancer       CMV enhancer: human cytomegalovirus immediate early enhancer
   5814..6013    +  promoter       CMV promoter: human cytomegalovirus (CMV) immediate early promoter
   6081..6119    +  misc_feature   Ad SA (fragment): adenovirus major late transcript splice acceptor (Friedrich and Soriano, 1991)
   6152..6361    -  CDS            PTP (fragment): TERM_ADE02 - Experimental evidence at protein level: Swiss-Prot protein existence level 1. Protein covalently bound to the viral DNA that acts as a primer for viral genomic replication by DNA strand displacement. Assembles on the viral origin of replication in an initiation complex with viral polymerase, DBP, host NFIA and host POU2F1/OCT1. During initiation, the polymerase covalently couples the first dCTP with Ser- 580 of pTP. The terminal protein stimulates the template activity over 20 fold compared to protein-free templates. Neo-synthesized viral genomes are linked to two preterminal prot
   6392..6481    +  intron         chimeric intron (fragment): chimera between introns from adenovirus and immunoglobulin heavy chain genes
   6500..6546    +  CDS            IgH signal sequence (fragment): signal sequence from the mouse immunoglobulin heavy chain variable region
   6925..553     +  CDS            Cd4 (fragment) (across the origin): CD4_RAT - Experimental evidence at protein level: Swiss-Prot protein existence level 1. Integral membrane glycoprotein that plays an essential role in the immune response and serves multiple functions in responses against both external and internal offenses. In T-cells, functions primarily as a coreceptor for MHC class II molecule:peptide complex. The antigens presented by class II peptides are derived from extracellular proteins while class I peptides are derived from cytosolic proteins. Interacts simultaneously with the T-cell receptor (TCR) and the MHC class II presented by antigen presenti
>Addgene plasmid #73107 | ERMAP-CD4d3+4-bio | depositor full sequence | sequence record 136985 | ERMAP-CD4d3+4-bio sequence 7046 bps
GTCGACCTCCATCACGGCCTATAAGAGTGAGGGGGAGTCAGCGGAGTTCTCCTTCCCACTCAACCTTGGA
GAGGAAAGCCTGCAGGGAGAGTTGAGATGGAAGGCAGAGAAGGCTCCTTCTTCCCAGTCCTGGATCACCT
TCTCCCTAAAGAACCAAAAGGTGTCTGTGCAGAAGTCTACTAGCAACCCCAAGTTCCAGCTGTCCGAAAC
GCTCCCACTCACCCTTCAGATACCCCAGGTCTCCCTTCAGTTTGCTGGTTCTGGCAACCTGACCCTGACT
CTGGACAGAGGGATACTGTATCAGGAAGTGAACCTGGTGGTGATGAAAGTGACTCAGCCCGACAGCAACA
CTTTGACCTGTGAGGTGATGGGACCCACCTCACCCAAGATGAGACTGATCTTGAAGCAGGAGAATCAGGA
GGCCAGGGTCTCCAGGCAGGAGAAAGTGATTCAAGTGCAGGCCCCTGAAGCAGGGGTGTGGCAATGTCTA
CTGAGTGAAGGTGAAGAGGTCAAGATGGACTCCAAGATCCAGGTTTTATCCAAAGGGTTGAATTCCGGAT
CACTGCATCATATTCTGGATGCACAGAAAATGGTGTGGAATCATCGTTAAGTCTAGACACGTGATTAATT
AAGGATCCCCCGACCTCGACCTCTGGCTAATAAAGGAAATTTATTTTCATTGCAATAGTGTGTTGGAATT
TTTTGTGTCTCTCACTCGGAAGGACATATGGGAGGGCAAATCATTTGGTCGAGATCCCTCGGAGATCTCT
AGCTAGAGGATCGATCCCCGCCCCGGACGAACTAAACCTGACTACGACATCTCTGCCCCTTCTTCGCGGG
GCAGTGCATGTAATCCCTTCAGTTGGTTGGTACAACTTGCCAACTGGGCCCTGTTCCACATGTGACACGG
GGGGGGACCAAACACAAAGGGGTTCTCTGACTGTAGTTGACATCCTTATAAATGGATGTGCACATTTGCC
AACACTGAGTGGCTTTCATCCTGGAGCAGACTTTGCAGTCTGTGGACTGCAACACAACATTGCCTTTATG
TGTAACTCTTGGCTGAAGCTCTTACACCAATGCTGGGGGACATGTACCTCCCAGGGGCCCAGGAAGACTA
CGGGAGGCTACACCAACGTCAATCAGAGGGGCCTGTGTAGCTACCGATAAGCGGACCCTCAAGAGGGCAT
TAGCAATAGTGTTTATAAGGCCCCCTTGTTAACCCTAAACGGGTAGCATATGCTTCCCGGGTAGTAGTAT
ATACTATCCAGACTAACCCTAATTCAATAGCATATGTTACCCAACGGGAAGCATATGCTATCGAATTAGG
GTTAGTAAAAGGGTCCTAAGGAACAGCGATATCTCCCACCCCATGAGCTGTCACGGTTTTATTTACATGG
GGTCAGGATTCCACGAGGGTAGTGAACCATTTTAGTCACAAGGGCAGTGGCTGAAGATCAAGGAGCGGGC
AGTGAACTCTCCTGAATCTTCGCCTGCTTCTTCATTCTCCTTCGTTTAGCTAATAGAATAACTGCTGAGT
TGTGAACAGTAAGGTGTATGTGAGGTGCTCGAAAACAAGGTTTCAGGTGACGCCCCCAGAATAAAATTTG
GACGGGGGGTTCAGTGGTGGCATTGTGCTATGACACCAATATAACCCTCACAAACCCCTTGGGCAATAAA
TACTAGTGTAGGAATGAAACATTCTGAATATCTTTAACAATAGAAATCCATGGGGTGGGGACAAGCCGTA
AAGACTGGATGTCCATCTCACACGAATTTATGGCTATGGGCAACACATAATCCTAGTGCAATATGATACT
GGGGTTATTAAGATGTGTCCCAGGCAGGGACCAAGACAGGTGAACCATGTTGTTACACTCTATTTGTAAC
AAGGGGAAAGAGAGTGGACGCCGACAGCAGCGGACTCCACTGGTTGTCTCTAACACCCCCGAAAATTAAA
CGGGGCTCCACGCCAATGGGGCCCATAAACAAAGACAAGTGGCCACTCTTTTTTTTGAAATTGTGGAGTG
GGGGCACGCGTCAGCCCCCACACGCCGCCCTGCGGTTTTGGACTGTAAAATAAGGGTGTAATAACTTGGC
TGATTGTAACCCCGCTAACCACTGCGGTCAAACCACTTGCCCACAAAACCACTAATGGCACCCCGGGGAA
TACCTGCATAAGTAGGTGGGCGGGCCAAGATAGGGGCGCGATTGCTGCGATCTGGAGGACAAATTACACA
CACTTGCGCCTGAGCGCCAAGCACAGGGTTGTTGGTCCTCATATTCACGAGGTCGCTGAGAGCACGGTGG
GCTAATGTTGCCATGGGTAGCATATACTACCCAAATATCTGGATAGCATATGCTATCCTAATCTATATCT
GGGTAGCATAGGCTATCCTAATCTATATCTGGGTAGCATATGCTATCCTAATCTATATCTGGGTAGTATA
TGCTATCCTAATTTATATCTGGGTAGCATAGGCTATCCTAATCTATATCTGGGTAGCATATGCTATCCTA
ATCTATATCTGGGTAGTATATGCTATCCTAATCTGTATCCGGGTAGCATATGCTATCCTAATAGAGATTA
GGGTAGTATATGCTATCCTAATTTATATCTGGGTAGCATATACTACCCAAATATCTGGATAGCATATGCT
ATCCTAATCTATATCTGGGTAGCATATGCTATCCTAATCTATATCTGGGTAGCATAGGCTATCCTAATCT
ATATCTGGGTAGCATATGCTATCCTAATCTATATCTGGGTAGTATATGCTATCCTAATTTATATCTGGGT
AGCATAGGCTATCCTAATCTATATCTGGGTAGCATATGCTATCCTAATCTATATCTGGGTAGTATATGCT
ATCCTAATCTGTATCCGGGTAGCATATGCTATCCTCATGATAAGCTGTCAAACATGAGAATTTTCTTGAA
GACGAAAGGGCCTCGTGATACGCCTATTTTTATAGGTTAATGTCATGATAATAATGGTTTCTTAGACGTC
AGGTGGCACTTTTCGGGGAAATGTGCGCGGAACCCCTATTTGTTTATTTTTCTAAATACATTCAAATATG
TATCCGCTCATGAGACAATAACCCTGATAAATGCTTCAATAATATTGAAAAAGGAAGAGTATGAGTATTC
AACATTTCCGTGTCGCCCTTATTCCCTTTTTTGCGGCATTTTGCCTTCCTGTTTTTGCTCACCCAGAAAC
GCTGGTGAAAGTAAAAGATGCTGAAGATCAGTTGGGTGCACGAGTGGGTTACATCGAACTGGATCTCAAC
AGCGGTAAGATCCTTGAGAGTTTTCGCCCCGAAGAACGTTTTCCAATGATGAGCACTTTTAAAGTTCTGC
TATGTGGCGCGGTATTATCCCGTGTTGACGCCGGGCAAGAGCAACTCGGTCGCCGCATACACTATTCTCA
GAATGACTTGGTTGAGTACTCACCAGTCACAGAAAAGCATCTTACGGATGGCATGACAGTAAGAGAATTA
TGCAGTGCTGCCATAACCATGAGTGATAACACTGCGGCCAACTTACTTCTGACAACGATCGGAGGACCGA
AGGAGCTAACCGCTTTTTTGCACAACATGGGGGATCATGTAACTCGCCTTGATCGTTGGGAACCGGAGCT
GAATGAAGCCATACCAAACGACGAGCGTGACACCACGATGCCTGCAGCAATGGCAACAACGTTGCGCAAA
CTATTAACTGGCGAACTACTTACTCTAGCTTCCCGGCAACAATTAATAGACTGGATGGAGGCGGATAAAG
TTGCAGGACCACTTCTGCGCTCGGCCCTTCCGGCTGGCTGGTTTATTGCTGATAAATCTGGAGCCGGTGA
GCGTGGGTCTCGCGGTATCATTGCAGCACTGGGGCCAGATGGTAAGCCCTCCCGTATCGTAGTTATCTAC
ACGACGGGGAGTCAGGCAACTATGGATGAACGAAATAGACAGATCGCTGAGATAGGTGCCTCACTGATTA
AGCATTGGTAACTGTCAGACCAAGTTTACTCATATATACTTTAGATTGATTTAAAACTTCATTTTTAATT
TAAAAGGATCTAGGTGAAGATCCTTTTTGATAATCTCATGACCAAAATCCCTTAACGTGAGTTTTCGTTC
CACTGAGCGTCAGACCCCGTAGAAAAGATCAAAGGATCTTCTTGAGATCCTTTTTTTCTGCGCGTAATCT
GCTGCTTGCAAACAAAAAAACCACCGCTACCAGCGGTGGTTTGTTTGCCGGATCAAGAGCTACCAACTCT
TTTTCCGAAGGTAACTGGCTTCAGCAGAGCGCAGATACCAAATACTGTTCTTCTAGTGTAGCCGTAGTTA
GGCCACCACTTCAAGAACTCTGTAGCACCGCCTACATACCTCGCTCTGCTAATCCTGTTACCAGTGGCTG
CTGCCAGTGGCGATAAGTCGTGTCTTACCGGGTTGGACTCAAGACGATAGTTACCGGATAAGGCGCAGCG
GTCGGGCTGAACGGGGGGTTCGTGCACACAGCCCAGCTTGGAGCGAACGACCTACACCGAACTGAGATAC
CTACAGCGTGAGCTATGAGAAAGCGCCACGCTTCCCGAAGGGAGAAAGGCGGACAGGTATCCGGTAAGCG
GCAGGGTCGGAACAGGAGAGCGCACGAGGGAGCTTCCAGGGGGAAACGCCTGGTATCTTTATAGTCCTGT
CGGGTTTCGCCACCTCTGACTTGAGCGTCGATTTTTGTGATGCTCGTCAGGGGGGCGGAGCCTATGGAAA
AACGCCAGCAACGCGGCCTTTTTACGGTTCCTGGCCTTTTGCTGGCCTTTTGCTCACATGTTCTTTCCTG
CGTTATCCCCTGATTCTGTGGATAACCGTATTACCGCCTTTGAGTGAGCTGATACCGCTCGCCGCAGCCG
AACGACCGAGCGCAGCGAGTCAGTGAGCGAGGAAGCGGAAGAGCGCCCAATACGCAAACCGCCTCTCCCC
GCGCGTTGGCCGATTCATTAATGCAGCTGGCACGACAGGTTTCCCGACTGGAAAGCGGGCAGTGAGCGCA
ACGCAATTAATGTGAGTTAGCTCACTCATTAGGCACCCCAGGCTTTACACTTTATGCTTCCGGCTCGTAT
GTTGTGTGGAATTGTGAGCGGATAACAATTTCACACAGGAAACAGCTATGACCATGATTACGCCAAGCTC
TAGCTAGAGGTCGACCAATTCTCATGTTTGACAGCTTATCATCGCAGATCCGGGCAACGTTGTTGCCATT
GCTGCAGGCGCAGAACTGGTAGGTATGGAAGATCTATACATTGAATCAATATTGGCAATTAGCCATATTA
GTCATTGGTTATATAGCATAAATCAATATTGGCTATTGGCCATTGCATACGTTGTATCTATATCATAATA
TGTACATTTATATTGGCTCATGTCCAATATGACCGCCATGTTGACATTGATTATTGACTAGTTATTAATA
GTAATCAATTACGGGGTCATTAGTTCATAGCCCATATATGGAGTTCCGCGTTACATAACTTACGGTAAAT
GGCCCGCCTGGCTGACCGCCCAACGACCCCCGCCCATTGACGTCAATAATGACGTATGTTCCCATAGTAA
CGCCAATAGGGACTTTCCATTGACGTCAATGGGTGGAGTATTTACGGTAAACTGCCCACTTGGCAGTACA
TCAAGTGTATCATATGCCAAGTCCGCCCCCTATTGACGTCAATGACGGTAAATGGCCCGCCTGGCATTAT
GCCCAGTACATGACCTTACGGGACTTTCCTACTTGGCAGTACATCTACGTATTAGTCATCGCTATTACCA
TGGTGATGCGGTTTTGGCAGTACACCAATGGGCGTGGATAGCGGTTTGACTCACGGGGATTTCCAAGTCT
CCACCCCATTGACGTCAATGGGAGTTTGTTTTGGCACCAAAATCAACGGGACTTTCCAAAATGTCGTAAT
AACCCCGCCCCGTTGACGCAAATGGGCGGTAGGCGTGTACGGTGGGAGGTCTATATAAGCAGAGCTCGTT
TAGTGAACCGTCAGATCCTCACTCTCTTCCGCATCGCTGTCTGCGAGGGCCAGCTGTTGGGCTCGCGGTT
GAGGACAAACTCTTCGCGGTCTTTCCAGTACTCTTGGATCGGAAACCCGTCGGCCTCCGAACGGTACTCC
GCCACCGAGGGACCTGAGCGAGTCCGCATCGACCGGATCGGAAAACCTCTCGAGAAAGGCGTCTAACCAG
TCACAGTCGCAAGGTAGGCTGAGCACCGTGGCGGGCGGCAGCGGGTGGCGGTCGGGGTTGTTTCTGGCGG
AGGTGCTGCTGATGATGTAATTAAAGTAGGCGGTCTTGAGACGGCGGATGGTCGAGGTGAGGTGTGGCAG
GCTTGAGATCCAGCTGTTGGGGTGAGTACTCCCTCTCAAAAGCGGGCATTACTTCTGCGCTAAGATTGTC
AGTTTCCAAAAACGAGGAGGATTTGATATTCACCTGGCCCGATCTGGCCATACACTTGAGTGACAATGAC
ATCCACTTTGCCTTTCTCTCCACAGGTGTCCACTCCCAGGTCCAAGTTTAAACTGCGGCCGCCACCATGG
AAATGGCCAGCAGCGCCGGCTCTTGGCTGTCCGGCTGCCTGATCCCCCTGGTGTTCCTGAGACTGAGCGT
GCACGTGTCTGGACATGCTGGCGACGCTGGCAAATTTCACGTGGCCCTGCTGGGAGGAACAGCCGAGCTG
CTGTGCCCTCTGAGCCTGTGGCCTGGCACCGTGCCCAAAGAAGTGCGCTGGCTGAGAAGCCCCTTCCCCC
AGAGAAGCCAGGCCGTGCACATCTTCCGGGACGGCAAGGACCAGGACGAGGACCTGATGCCCGAGTACAA
GGGCAGAACCGTGCTCGTGCGGGATGCCCAGGAAGGCAGCGTCACCCTGCAGATCCTGGACGTGCGGCTG
GAAGATCAGGGCAGCTACAGATGCCTGATCCAGGTCGGCAACCTGAGCAAAGAGGACACAGTCATTCTCC
AGGTGGCCGCTCCTAGCGTGGGCAGCCTGTCTCCTTCTGGCGCGCC
