>Addgene plasmid #73107 | ERMAP-CD4d3+4-bio | addgene partial sequence | sequence record 140389 | rb_glob_PA_term-R 5'-CCCATATGTCCTTCCGAGTG-3'
ATTTCCTTTATTAGCCAGAGGTCGAGGTCGGGGGATCCTTAATTAATCACGTGTCTAGACTTAACGATGA
TTCCACACCATTTTCTGTGCATCCAGAATATGATGCAGTGATCCGGAATTCAACCCTTTGGATAAAACCT
GGATCTTGGAGTCCATCTTGACCTCTTCACCTTCACTCAGTAGACATTGCCACACCCCTGCTTCAGGGGC
CTGCACTTGAATCACTTTCTCCTGCCTGGAGACCCTGGCCTCCTGATTCTCCTGCTTCAAGATCAGTCTC
ATCTTGGGTGAGGTGGGTCCCATCACCTCACAGGTCAAAGTGTTGCTGTCGGGCTGAGTCACTTTCATCA
CCACCAGGTTCACTTCCTGATACAGTATCCCTCTGTCCAGAGTCAGGGTCAGGTTGCCAGAACCAGCAAA
CTGAAGGGAGACCTGGGGTATCTGAAGGGTGAGTGGGAGCGTTTCGGACAGCTGGAACTTGGGGTTGCTA
GTAGACTTCTGCACAGACACCTTTTGGTTCTTTAGGGAGAAGGTGATCCAGGACTGGGAAGAAGGAGCCT
TCTCTGCCTTCCATCTCAACTCTCCCTGCAGGCTTTCCTCTCCAAGGTTGAGTGGGAAGGAGAACTCCGC
TGACTCCCCCTCACTCTTATAGGCCGTGATGGAGGTCGACGGCGCGCCAGAAGGAGACAGGCTGCCCACG
CTAGGAGCGGCCACCTGGAGAATGACTGTGTCCTCTTTGCTCAGGTTGCCGACCTGGATCAGGCATCTGT
AGCTGCCCTGATCTTCCAGCCGCACGTCCAGGATCTGCAGGGTGACGCTGCCTTCCTGGGCATCC
